>Addgene plasmid #223497 | CMV-pDisplay-Halo | addgene full sequence | sequence record 443019 | Addgene NGS Result
AAAATTTAACGCGAATTTTAACAAAATATTAACGCTTACAATTTACGCGCGCGTTGACATTGATTATTGA
CTAGTTATTAATAGTAATCAATTACGGGGTCATTAGTTCATAGCCCATATATGGAGTTCCGCGTTACATA
ACTTACGGTAAATGGCCCGCCTGGCTGACCGCCCAACGACCCCCGCCCATTGACGTCAATAATGACGTAT
GTTCCCATAGTAACGCCAATAGGGACTTTCCATTGACGTCAATGGGTGGAGTATTTACGGTAAACTGCCC
ACTTGGCAGTACATCAAGTGTATCATATGCCAAGTACGCCCCCTATTGACGTCAATGACGGTAAATGGCC
CGCCTGGCATTATGCCCAGTACATGACCTTATGGGACTTTCCTACTTGGCAGTACATCTACGTATTAGTC
ATCGCTATTACCATGGTGATGCGGTTTTGGCAGTACATCAATGGGCGTGGATAGCGGTTTGACTCACGGG
GATTTCCAAGTCTCCACCCCATTGACGTCAATGGGAGTTTGTTTTGGCACCAAAATCAACGGGACTTTCC
AAAATGTCGTAACAACTCCGCCCCATTGACGCAAATGGGCGGTAGGCGTGTACGGTGGGAGGTCTATATA
AGCAGAGCTCTCTGGCTAACTAGAGAACCCACTGCTTACTGGCTTATCGAAATTAATACGACTCACTATA
GGGAGACCCAAGCTTGGTACCGAGCTCGGATCCACTAGTAACGGCCGCCAGTGTGCTGGAATTCGGCTTG
GGGATATCCACCATGGAGACAGACACACTCCTGCTATGGGTACTGCTGCTCTGGGTTCCAGGTTCCACTG
GTGACTATCCATATGATGTTCCAGATTATGCTGGGGCCCAGCCGGCCAGATCAGGATCCGAAATCGGTAC
TGGCTTTCCATTCGACCCCCATTATGTGGAAGTCCTGGGCGAGCGCATGCACTACGTCGATGTTGGTCCG
CGCGATGGCACCCCTGTGCTGTTCCTGCACGGTAACCCGACCTCCTCCTACGTGTGGCGCAACATCATCC
CGCATGTTGCACCGACCCATCGCTGCATTGCTCCAGACCTGATCGGTATGGGCAAATCCGACAAACCAGA
CCTGGGTTATTTCTTCGACGACCACGTCCGCTTCATGGATGCCTTCATCGAAGCCCTGGGTCTGGAAGAG
GTCGTCCTGGTCATTCACGACTGGGGCTCCGCTCTGGGTTTCCACTGGGCCAAGCGCAATCCAGAGCGCG
TCAAAGGTATTGCATTTATGGAGTTCATCCGCCCTATCCCGACCTGGGACGAATGGCCAGAATTTGCCCG
CGAGACCTTCCAGGCCTTCCGCACCACCGACGTCGGCCGCAAGCTGATCATCGATCAGAACGTTTTTATC
GAGGGTACGCTGCCGATGGGTGTCGTCCGCCCGCTGACTGAAGTCGAGATGGACCATTACCGCGAGCCGT
TCCTGAATCCTGTTGACCGCGAGCCACTGTGGCGCTTCCCAAACGAGCTGCCAATCGCCGGTGAGCCAGC
GAACATCGTCGCGCTGGTCGAAGAATACATGGACTGGCTGCACCAGTCCCCTGTCCCGAAGCTGCTGTTC
TGGGGCACCCCAGGCGTTCTGATCCCACCGGCCGAAGCCGCTCGCCTGGCCAAAAGCCTGCCTAACTGCA
AGGCTGTGGACATCGGCCCGGGTCTGAATCTGCTGCAAGAAGACAACCCGGACCTGATCGGCAGCGAGAT
CGCGCGCTGGCTGTCTACTCTGGAGATTTCCGGTGTCGACGAACAAAAACTCATCTCAGAAGAGGATCTG
AATGCTGTGGGCCAGGACACGCAGGAGGTCATCGTGGTGCCACACTCCTTGCCCTTTAAGGTGGTGGTGA
TCTCAGCCATCCTGGCCCTGGTGGTGCTCACCATCATCTCCCTTATCATCCTCATCATGCTTTGGCAGAA
GAAGCCACGTTAGGCGGCCGCTCGAGATCAGCCTCGACTGTGCCTTCTAGTTGCCAGCCATCTGTTGTTT
GCCCCTCCCCCGTGCCTTCCTTGACCCTGGAAGGTGCCACTCCCACTGTCCTTTCCTAATAAAATGAGGA
AATTGCATCGCATTGTCTGAGTAGGTGTCATTCTATTCTGGGGGGTGGGGTGGGGCAGGACAGCAAGGGG
GAGGATTGGGAAGACAATAGCAGGCATGCTGGGGATGCGGTGGGCTCTATGGCTTCTGAGGCGGAAAGAA
CCAGTGGCGGTAATACGGTTATCCACAGAATCAGGGGATAACGCAGGAAAGAACATGTGAGCAAAAGGCC
AGCAAAAGGCCAGGAACCGTAAAAAGGCCGCGTTGCTGGCGTTTTTCCATAGGCTCCGCCCCCCTGACGA
GCATCACAAAAATCGACGCTCAAGTCAGAGGTGGCGAAACCCGACAGGACTATAAAGATACCAGGCGTTT
CCCCCTGGAAGCTCCCTCGTGCGCTCTCCTGTTCCGACCCTGCCGCTTACCGGATACCTGTCCGCCTTTC
TCCCTTCGGGAAGCGTGGCGCTTTCTCATAGCTCACGCTGTAGGTATCTCAGTTCGGTGTAGGTCGTTCG
CTCCAAGCTGGGCTGTGTGCACGAACCCCCCGTTCAGCCCGACCGCTGCGCCTTATCCGGTAACTATCGT
CTTGAGTCCAACCCGGTAAGACACGACTTATCGCCACTGGCAGCAGCCACTGGTAACAGGATTAGCAGAG
CGAGGTATGTAGGCGGTGCTACAGAGTTCTTGAAGTGGTGGCCTAACTACGGCTACACTAGAAGAACAGT
ATTTGGTATCTGCGCTCTGCTGAAGCCAGTTACCTTCGGAAAAAGAGTTGGTAGCTCTTGATCCGGCAAA
CAAACCACCGCTGGTAGCGGTGGTTTTTTTGTTTGCAAGCAGCAGATTACGCGCAGAAAAAAAGGATCTC
AAGAAGATCCTTTGATCTTTTCTACGGGGTCTGACGCTCAGTGGAACGAAAACTCACGTTAAGGGATTTT
GGTCATGAGATTATCAAAAAGGATCTTCACCTAGATCCTTTTAAATTAAAAATGAAGTTTTAAATCAATC
TAAAGTATATATGAGTAACCTGAGGCTATGGCAGGGCCTGCCGCCCCGACGTTGGCTGCGAGCCCTGGGC
CTTCACCCGAACTTGGGGGGTGGGGTGGGGAAAAGGAAGAAACGCGGGCGTATTGGCCCCAATGGGGTCT
CGGTGGGGTATCGACAGAGTGCCAGCCCTGGGACCGAACCCCGCGTTTATGAACAAACGACCCAACACCG
TGCGTTTTATTCTGTCTTTTTATTGCCGTCATAGCGCGGGTTCCTTCCGGTATTGTCTCCTTCCGTGTTT
CAGTTAGCCTCCCCCTAGGGTGGGCGAAGAACTCCAGCATGAGATCCCCGCGCTGGAGGATCATCCAGCC
GGCGTCCCGGAAAACGATTCCGAAGCCCAACCTTTCATAGAAGGCGGCGGTGGAATCGAAATCTCGTGAT
GGCAGGTTGGGCGTCGCTTGGTCGGTCATTTCGAACCCCAGAGTCCCGCTCAGAAGAACTCGTCAAGAAG
GCGATAGAAGGCGATGCGCTGCGAATCGGGAGCGGCGATACCGTAAAGCACGAGGAAGCGGTCAGCCCAT
TCGCCGCCAAGCTCTTCAGCAATATCACGGGTAGCCAACGCTATGTCCTGATAGCGGTCCGCCACACCCA
GCCGGCCACAGTCGATGAATCCAGAAAAGCGGCCATTTTCCACCATGATATTCGGCAAGCAGGCATCGCC
ATGGGTCACGACGAGATCCTCGCCGTCGGGCATGCTCGCCTTGAGCCTGGCGAACAGTTCGGCTGGCGCG
AGCCCCTGATGCTCTTCGTCCAGATCATCCTGATCGACAAGACCGGCTTCCATCCGAGTACGTGCTCGCT
CGATGCGATGTTTCGCTTGGTGGTCGAATGGGCAGGTAGCCGGATCAAGCGTATGCAGCCGCCGCATTGC
ATCAGCCATGATGGATACTTTCTCGGCAGGAGCAAGGTGAGATGACAGGAGATCCTGCCCCGGCACTTCG
CCCAATAGCAGCCAGTCCCTTCCCGCTTCAGTGACAACGTCGAGCACAGCTGCGCAAGGAACGCCCGTCG
TGGCCAGCCACGATAGCCGCGCTGCCTCGTCTTGCAGTTCATTCAGGGCACCGGACAGGTCGGTCTTGAC
AAAAAGAACCGGGCGCCCCTGCGCTGACAGCCGGAACACGGCGGCATCAGAGCAGCCGATTGTCTGTTGT
GCCCAGTCATAGCCGAATAGCCTCTCCACCCAAGCGGCCGGAGAACCTGCGTGCAATCCATCTTGTTCAA
TCATGCGAAACGATCCTCATCCTGTCTCTTGATCGATCTTTGCAAAAGCCTAGGCCTCCAAAAAAGCCTC
CTCACTACTTCTGGAATAGCTCAGAGGCCGGGCCTCGGCCTCTGCATAAATAAAAAAAATTAGTCAGCCA
TGGGGCGGAGAATGGGCGGAACTGGGCGGAGTTAGGGGCGGGATGGGCGGAGTTAGGGGCGGGACTATGG
TTGCTGACTAATTGAGATGCATGCTTTGCATACTTCTGCCTGCTGGGGAGCCTGGGGACTTTCCACACCT
GGTTGCTGACTAATTGAGATGCATGCTTTGCATACTTCTGCCTGCTGGGGAGCCTGGGGACTTTCCACAC
CCTAACTGACACACATTCCACAGCTGGTTCTTTCCGCCTCAGGACTCTTCCTTTTTCAATAAATCAATCT
AAAGTATATATGAGTAAACTTGGTCTGACAGTTACCAATGCTTAATCAGTGAGGCACCTATCTCAGCGAT
CTGTCTATTTCGTTCATCCATAGTTGCCTGACTCCCCGTCGTGTAGATAACTACGATACGGGAGGGCTTA
CCATCTGGCCCCAGTGCTGCAATGATACCGCGAGACCCACGCTCACCGGCTCCAGATTTATCAGCAATAA
ACCAGCCAGCCGGAAGGGCCGAGCGCAGAAGTGGTCCTGCAACTTTATCCGCCTCCATCCAGTCTATTAA
TTGTTGCCGGGAAGCTAGAGTAAGTAGTTCGCCAGTTAATAGTTTGCGCAACGTTGTTGCCATTGCTACA
GGCATCGTGGTGTCACGCTCGTCGTTTGGTATGGCTTCATTCAGCTCCGGTTCCCAACGATCAAGGCGAG
TTACATGATCCCCCATGTTGTGCAAAAAAGCGGTTAGCTCCTTCGGTCCTCCGATCGTTGTCAGAAGTAA
GTTGGCCGCAGTGTTATCACTCATGGTTATGGCAGCACTGCATAATTCTCTTACTGTCATGCCATCCGTA
AGATGCTTTTCTGTGACTGGTGAGTACTCAACCAAGTCATTCTGAGAATAGTGTATGCGGCGACCGAGTT
GCTCTTGCCCGGCGTCAATACGGGATAATACCGCGCCACATAGCAGAACTTTAAAAGTGCTCATCATTGG
AAAACGTTCTTCGGGGCGAAAACTCTCAAGGATCTTACCGCTGTTGAGATCCAGTTCGATGTAACCCACT
CGTGCACCCAACTGATCTTCAGCATCTTTTACTTTCACCAGCGTTTCTGGGTGAGCAAAAACAGGAAGGC
AAAATGCCGCAAAAAAGGGAATAAGGGCGACACGGAAATGTTGAATACTCATACTCTTCCTTTTTCAATA
TTATTGAAGCATTTATCAGGGTTATTGTCTCATGAGCGGATACATATTTGAATGTATTTAGAAAAATAAA
CAAATAGGGGTTCCGCGCACATTTCCCCGAAAAGTGCCACCTG
[124 nt withheld, positions 5784-5907]
C
[91 nt withheld, positions 5909-5999]
A
[49 nt withheld, positions 6001-6049]
CCTTTGACGTTGGAGTCCACGTTCTTT
[37 nt withheld, positions 6077-6113]
ACCCTATCTCGGTCTATTCTTTTGATTTATAAGGGATTTTGCCGATTTCGGCCTATTGGTTAAAAAATGA
GCTGATTTAACA
Features (pLannotate 1.2.2; 20 found; start..end, strand, type, name):
     56..435     +  enhancer       CMV enhancer: human cytomegalovirus immediate early enhancer
    436..639     +  promoter       CMV promoter: human cytomegalovirus (CMV) immediate early promoter
    635..668     +  LTR            5' LTR (truncated) (fragment): truncated 5' long terminal repeat (LTR) from HIV-1
    684..702     +  promoter       T7 promoter: promoter for bacteriophage T7 RNA polymerase
    783..845     +  sig_peptide    Igκ leader: leader sequence from mouse immunoglobulin κ light chain
    845..868     +  CDS            3xHA (fragment): three tandem HA epitope tags
    900..1783    +  CDS            HaloTag® (fragment): modified bacterial dehalogenase that forms covalent bonds with chloroalkane derivatives
   1824..1970    +  CDS            PDGFRβ TM domain: transmembrane domain from platelet derived growth factor receptor beta
   1998..2222    +  polyA_signal   bGH poly(A) signal: bovine growth hormone polyadenylation signal
   2226..2244    +  promoter       SV40 promoter (fragment): SV40 enhancer and early promoter
   2354..2942    -  rep_origin     ori: high-copy-number ColE1/pMB1/pBR322/pUC origin of replication
   3164..3180    +  polyA_signal   bGH poly(A) signal (fragment): bovine growth hormone polyadenylation signal
   3271..3318    -  polyA_signal   HSV TK poly(A) signal: herpes simplex virus thymidine kinase polyadenylation signal (Cole and Stacy, 1985)
   3377..3529    -  CDS            ble (fragment): BLE_KLEPN - Experimental evidence at protein level: Swiss-Prot protein existence level 1. Binding protein with a strong affinity to the bleomycin family of antibiotics. Binds to CL990; an antimitotic-antibiotic compound. From Klebsiella pneumoniae.
   3550..4344    -  CDS            NeoR/KanR: aminoglycoside phosphotransferase from Tn5; aph(3')-II (or nptII); confers resistance to neomycin, kanamycin, and G418 (Geneticin®)
   4379..4732    -  promoter       SV40 promoter: SV40 enhancer and early promoter
   4734..4751    -  promoter       AmpR promoter (fragment): bla
   4792..5652    -  CDS            AmpR: β-lactamase; bla; confers resistance to ampicillin, carbenicillin, and related antibiotics
   5653..5757    -  promoter       AmpR promoter: bla
   5784..17      +  rep_origin     f1 ori (across the origin) (sequence partly withheld): f1 bacteriophage origin of replication; arrow indicates direction of (+) strand synthesis
