[The description below was written by a language model from this plasmid's Addgene catalogue record and pLannotate feature annotations shown in this document.]
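Description:
CMV-pDisplay-Halo is a mammalian expression plasmid built on the Invitrogen pDisplay backbone, designed to present HaloTag on the outer face of the plasma membrane. It is a high-copy plasmid of about 6.2 kb that replicates in E. coli from a ColE1/pUC-type origin and is selected with ampicillin through the bla (AmpR) gene. An f1 origin is also present. For selection in mammalian cells, an SV40 enhancer/early promoter drives a NeoR/KanR (Tn5 aminoglycoside phosphotransferase) cassette, terminated by an HSV TK polyadenylation signal, which allows G418 selection of stable transfectants. Several short annotated fragments (a truncated HIV-1 LTR, ble, and partial SV40, bGH and AmpR promoter matches) appear to be backbone remnants or incidental matches rather than functional units.

The expression cassette is driven by the human CMV immediate-early enhancer and promoter, with a T7 promoter located just upstream of the coding region. The open reading frame begins with the mouse Igκ light-chain leader, which directs the nascent protein into the secretory pathway. It continues through an HA epitope sequence (annotated as a fragment of 3xHA) and the synthetic HaloTag insert, which was introduced by Gibson cloning, and ends with the PDGFRβ transmembrane domain. A bGH polyadenylation signal follows. The signal peptide and C-terminal membrane anchor together tether HaloTag to the cell surface facing the extracellular space. There, this modified bacterial dehalogenase can covalently capture chloroalkane-bearing ligands applied from outside the cell. The stated purpose is surface expression of HaloTag in mammalian cells, and the associated publication title indicates use for genetically targeted photorelease of endocannabinoids to control GPR55 optically in pancreatic beta-cells.
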