Addgene plasmid #223497: CMV-pDisplay-Halo
Purpose: Expression of HaloTags to outer surface in mammalian cells
Depositing lab: James Frank. Depositing organization: Oregon Health & Science University. Publication: Genetically-targeted photorelease of endocannabinoids enables optical control of GPR55 in pancreatic beta-cells. Tobias JM, Rajic G, Viray AEG, Icka-Araki D, Frank JA. Chem Sci. 2021 Sep 15;12(40):13506-13512. doi: 10.1039/d1sc02527a. eCollection 2021 Oct 20. PubMed 34777770.
Backbone
  Vector backbone: pDisplay
  Backbone manufacturer: Invitrogen
  Vector type: Mammalian Expression
Growth in bacteria
  Bacterial resistance: Ampicillin, 100 μg/mL
  Growth temperature: 37°C
  Growth strain: DH5alpha
  Copy number: High Copy
Gene/Insert
  Gene/Insert name: HaloTag
  Species: Synthetic
  Cloning method: Gibson Cloning
Terms and licenses: Academic/Nonprofit Terms; Industry Terms: Not Available to Industry
How to cite: CMV-pDisplay-Halo was a gift from James Frank (Addgene plasmid # 223497 ; http://n2t.net/addgene:223497 ; RRID:Addgene_223497)
